>Addgene plasmid #197823 | pJMC-5T-BsaI | addgene full sequence | sequence record 390497 | Addgene NGS Result
GTCAGTGAGCGAGGAAGCGGAAGAGCGCCCACCTGCTTTTCCTCACCGTGAGACCAACAACAAGGTCTCT
AGTGTTTTGCAGGTGTGATGAAAAGCCTTAGGGTCAGGTGGCACTTTTCGGGGAAATGTGCGATGAACCC
CTATTTGTTTATTTTTCTAAATACATTCAAATATGTATCCGCTAATGAGACAATAACCCTGATAAATGCT
TCAATTATATTGAAAAAGGAAGAGTATTGAAAAAGGAAGAGTATGAGTATCCAACATTTCCGTGTCGCCC
TTATTCCCTTTTTTGCGGCCTTCTGCCTTCCTGTTTTTGCTCACCCAGAAACGCTGGTGAAAGTAAAAGA
TGCTGAAGATCAGTTGGGTGCCCGAGTGGGTTACATTGAACTGGATCTCAACAGCGGCAAAATCTTAGAG
AGTTTTCGCCCCGAAGAACGCTTCCCAATGATGAGCACTTTCAAAGTTCTGCTATGTGGCGCGGTGTTAT
CCCGTATTGATGCTGGGCAAGAGCAACTCGGTCGCCGCATACACTATTCTCAGAATGACTTGGTTGAGTA
TTCACCAGTCACAGAAAAGCATCTTACGGATGGCATGACAGTAAGAGAATTATGTAGTGCTGCCATAACC
ATGAGTGATAACACTGCGGCCAACTTACTTCTGACAACGATTGGAGGACCGAAGGAGCTAACCGCTTTTT
TGCACAACATGGGGGATCATGTAACTCGCCTTGATCGTTGGGAACCGGAGCTGAATGAAGCCATACCAAA
CGACGAGCGTGACACCACGATGCCTGTAGCAATGGCAACAACTCTCCGCAAACTATTAACTGGCGAACTA
CTTACTCTTGCTTCACGCCAGCAACTCATTGACTGGATGGAGGCGGACAAAGTTGCAGGACCACTTCTGC
GCTCGGCACTTCCGGCTGGCTGGTTTATTGCTGATAAATCTGGAGCCGGTGAGCGTGGCTCTCGCGGTAT
CATTGCAGCACTGGGGCCAGATGGTAAGCCCTCCCGTATCGTAGTTATCTACACGACGGGGAGTCAGGCA
ACTATGGATGAACGAAATAGACAGATCGCTGAGATAGGTGCCTCACTGATTAAGCATTGGTAACTGTCAG
ACGAAGGGAAATAAATAGTAGCCCGCCTGATGTGCGGGCTTTTTTTTGGTGGTGGTTACCAGTGTCGCTT
AGCTACCGTAGGTCCTCTTAGGCGGTCCGATTAGCGACATAGTCATCAATGCCTTGACGGCAAAATCCCT
TAACGTGAGTTTTCGTTCCACTGAGCGTCAGACCCCGTAGAAAAGATCAAAGGATCTTCTTGAGATCCTT
TTTTTCTGCGCGTAATCTGCTGCTTGCAAACAAAAAAACCACCGCTACCAGCGGTGGTTTGTTTGCCGGA
TCAAGAGCTACTAACTCTTTTTCCGAAGGTAACTGGCTTCAGCAGAGCGCAGATACCAAATACTGTTCTT
CTAGTGTAGCCGTAGTTAGGCCACCACTTCAAGAACTCTGTAGCACCGCCTACATACCTCGCTCTGCTAA
TCCTGTTACCAGTGGCTGCTGCCAGTGGCGATAAGTCGTGTCTTACCGGGTTGGACTCAAGACGATAGTT
ACCGGATAAGGCGCAGCGGTCGGGCTGAACGGGGGGTTCGTGCTCACAGCCCAGCTTGGAGCGAACGACC
TACACCGAACTGAGATACCTACAGCGTGAGCTATGAGAAAGCGCCACGCTTCCCGAAGGGAGAAAGGCGG
ACAGGTATCCGGTAAGCGGCAGGGTCGGAACAGGAGAGCGCACGAGGGAGCTTCCAGGGGGAAACGCCTG
GTATCTTTATAGTCCTGTCGGGTTTCGCCACCTCTGACTTGAGCGTCGATTTTTGTGATGCTCGTCAGGG
GGGCGGAGCCTATGGAAAAACGCCAGCAACGCGGCCTTTTTACGGTTCCTGGCCTTTTGCTGGCCTTTTG
CTCACATGTTCTTTCCTGCGTTATCCCCTGATTCTGTGGATAACCGTATTACCGCCTTTGAGTGAGCTGA
TACCGCTCGCCGCAGCCGAACGACCGAGCGCAGCGA
Features (pLannotate 1.2.2; 5 found; start..end, strand, type, name):
      1..23      +  rep_origin     RSF ori (fragment): Plasmids containing the RSF 1030 origin of replication can be propagated in E. coli cells that contain additional plasmids with compatible origins.
    135..235     +  promoter       AmpR promoter: bla
    235..252     +  promoter       AmpR promoter (fragment): bla
    253..1113    +  CDS            AmpR: β-lactamase; bla; confers resistance to ampicillin, carbenicillin, and related antibiotics
   1320..1908    +  rep_origin     ori: high-copy-number ColE1/pMB1/pBR322/pUC origin of replication
