[The description below was written by a language model from this plasmid's Addgene catalogue record and pLannotate feature annotations shown in this document.]
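Description:
pJMC-5T-BsaI is a small (about 2.1 kb), synthetic, self-made cloning module from an extensible modular vector toolkit and parts library built for plant genome engineering. The record describes it as a Level 1 module for position "5T" that carries a BsaI expansion point. In hierarchical Type IIS (Golden Gate-style) assembly schemes, Level 1 modules typically occupy defined slots that are combined into larger multigene vectors. A BsaI site set aside as an expansion point would allow additional parts or modules to be inserted at that position. The record does not spell out the exact overhangs, the meaning of the "5T" designation, or the assembly order. The backbone and vector type are both listed as unspecified.

The plasmid carries no gene or insert, consistent with its role as an empty or placeholder module rather than an expression construct. The annotated features are almost entirely bacterial maintenance elements. They comprise a high-copy ColE1/pMB1/pUC-type origin of replication and a β-lactamase (AmpR) gene driven by its native bla promoter, which gives ampicillin selection in E. coli. A very short fragment matching the RSF origin is also annotated at the start of the sequence, but at this length it is unlikely to be functional and is probably a remnant or a chance match. No plant promoters, terminators, T-DNA borders, reporters or selectable markers for plants are annotated, and the BsaI site or sites are not marked in the feature table. The unannotated stretches between the maintenance elements presumably contain the cloning junctions. As far as the record supports, the plasmid serves as a building block for assembling more complex plant transformation or genome-editing vectors within this toolkit.
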