Addgene plasmid #197823: pJMC-5T-BsaI
Purpose: Level 1 module 5T with BsaI expansion point
Depositing lab: Daniel Voytas. Depositing organization: University of Minnesota. Publication: An extensible vector toolkit and parts library for advanced engineering of plant genomes. Chamness JC, Kumar J, Cruz AJ, Rhuby E, Holum MJ, Cody JP, Tibebu R, Gamo ME, Starker CG, Zhang F, Voytas DF. Plant Genome. 2023 Mar 9:e20312. doi: 10.1002/tpg2.20312. PubMed 36896468.
Backbone
  Vector backbone: Unspecified
  Backbone manufacturer: Self-made
  Vector type: Unspecified
Growth in bacteria
  Bacterial resistance: Ampicillin, 100 μg/mL
  Growth temperature: 37°C
  Growth strain: DH5alpha
  Copy number: High Copy
Gene/Insert
  Gene/Insert name: None
  Species: Synthetic
  Cloning method: Restriction Enzyme; 5′ cloning site Unknown (unknown if destroyed)
Terms and licenses: Academic/Nonprofit Terms; Industry Terms: Not Available to Industry
Depositor comments: Please visit https://www.biorxiv.org/content/10.1101/2022.10.15.511792v1 for bioRxiv preprint.
How to cite: pJMC-5T-BsaI was a gift from Daniel Voytas (Addgene plasmid # 197823 ; http://n2t.net/addgene:197823 ; RRID:Addgene_197823)
